>Addgene plasmid #97143 | miR-vector-RFP pCDNA | addgene full sequence | sequence record 182780 | Addgene NGS Result
CGTTGACATTGATTATTGACTAGTTATTAATAGTAATCAATTACGGGGTCATTAGTTCATAGCCCATATA
TGGAGTTCCGCGTTACATAACTTACGGTAAATGGCCCGCCTGGCTGACCGCCCAACGACCCCCGCCCATT
GACGTCAATAATGACGTATGTTCCCATAGTAACGCCAATAGGGACTTTCCATTGACGTCAATGGGTGGAG
TATTTACGGTAAACTGCCCACTTGGCAGTACATCAAGTGTATCATATGCCAAGTACGCCCCCTATTGACG
TCAATGACGGTAAATGGCCCGCCTGGCATTATGCCCAGTACATGACCTTATGGGACTTTCCTACTTGGCA
GTACATCTACGTATTAGTCATCGCTATTACCATGGTGATGCGGTTTTGGCAGTACATCAATGGGCGTGGA
TAGCGGTTTGACTCACGGGGATTTCCAAGTCTCCACCCCATTGACGTCAATGGGAGTTTGTTTTGGCACC
AAAATCAACGGGACTTTCCAAAATGTCGTAACAACTCCGCCCCATTGACGCAAATGGGCGGTAGGCGTGT
ACGGTGGGAGGTCTATATAAGCAGAGCTCTCTGGCTAACTAGAGAACCCACTGCTTACTGGCTTATCGAA
ATTAATACGACTCACTATAGGGAGACCCAAGCTGGCTAGCGTTTAAACTTAAGCTTCGCCACCATGGATG
AGGAAATCGCTGCCCTGGTCGTTGACAACGGCTCCGGTATGTGCAAAGCCGGTTTTGCTGGAGATGATGC
CCCTCGTGCTGTTTTCCCCTCCATTGTTGGACGACCCAGACATCAGGTACATTTAATAAACCATCCTAAT
AACATGTTAATCATATTGAACCACATTAAACTCTCATTTGTGCATTTTACATCTTTTAAAACCGATTTAT
ATTCGTTTTTAGATAATGAAGTTTATTAAAGTGTTAATTCACAGCTTTATTGCTTGTTTTGAGAATCTGC
TTGCATAAGTGATTTTTAAACTTGATCTGATTTTCGTTTGTTTCGAAGTTCTTCAGCTTTGAAAGTCAGA
TCTTCAATTCACAGCCATGCCATAGTTTTAGGATACAGTATAAGTAGACGAATTGGGATGCATCGTAGAT
TTTATGCTGTGTTTGTTATGGTTTTTCAGTGGTAGAGATTTTCAGAGTATTATTAGGGTTATAGTCAGTG
TCAGGTTTATTTATCGTCAGCGTGATGGGCAAAAAACAGCTGGCAGTACGGGCTATGTCTTCGTCTAGAA
GAAGACAAAGCCAACTGCTGTTACTCTCGCCCAGAAATCTGCGCCAACATGGACACACCCAGTGGAGCAA
GCCATCTGATTTTCATGGTCAGATTGTAAAGAAGCAATTACTCTTGGACAGTTTAAGCAGAAAAGCCACC
AAGTCAAGTCACTGGTCATATGATGAACTCGAAGATCTAATAAAAGTTAATTTAAGCGTTCATTACAATA
AATTCAAGTGAATCTGTTTTAAGCTAGCCTTTAACGTTTTTAAATTCCTTCAAACAAATTAGTTCCTCTT
TGCAGTTCCTCATTTCTCGGTGAGCTGGTGCTTTAATCCCTTTACTTTTTCTTCCTCTAGGGAGTGATGG
TTGGCATGGGACGAATTAATTCCTGCAGCCCGGGGGTACCGGTCGCCACCATGGTGTCTAAGGGCGAAGA
GCTGATTAAGGAGAACATGCACATGAAGCTGTACATGGAGGGCACCGTGAACAACCACCACTTCAAGTGC
ACATCCGAGGGCGAAGGCAAGCCCTACGAGGGCACCCAGACCATGAGAATCAAGGTGGTCGAGGGCGGCC
CTCTCCCCTTCGCCTTCGACATCCTGGCTACCAGCTTCATGTACGGCAGCAGAACCTTCATCAACCACAC
CCAGGGCATCCCCGACTTCTTTAAGCAGTCCTTCCCTGAGGGCTTCACATGGGAGAGAGTCACCACATAC
GAAGACGGGGGCGTGCTGACCGCTACCCAGGACACCAGCCTCCAGGACGGCTGCCTCATCTACAACGTCA
AGATCAGAGGGGTGAACTTCCCATCCAACGGCCCTGTGATGCAGAAGAAAACACTCGGCTGGGAGGCCAA
CACCGAGATGCTGTACCCCGCTGACGGCGGCCTGGAAGGCAGAAGCGACATGGCCCTGAAGCTCGTGGGC
GGGGGCCACCTGATCTGCAACTTCAAGACCACATACAGATCCAAGAAACCCGCTAAGAACCTCAAGATGC
CCGGCGTCTACTATGTGGACCACAGACTGGAAAGAATCAAGGAGGCCGACAAAGAGACCTACGTCGAGCA
GCACGAGGTGGCTGTGGCCAGATACTGCGACCTCCCTAGCAAACTGGGGCACAAACTTAATCTAGAGGGC
CCGTTTAAACCCGCTGATCAGCCTCGACTGTGCCTTCTAGTTGCCAGCCATCTGTTGTTTGCCCCTCCCC
CGTGCCTTCCTTGACCCTGGAAGGTGCCACTCCCACTGTCCTTTCCTAATAAAATGAGGAAATTGCATCG
CATTGTCTGAGTAGGTGTCATTCTATTCTGGGGGGTGGGGTGGGGCAGGACAGCAAGGGGGAGGATTGGG
AAGACAATAGCAGGCATGCTGGGGATGCGGTGGGCTCTATGGCTTCTGAGGCGGAAAGAACCAGCTGGGG
CTCTAGGGGGTATCCCC
[124 nt withheld, positions 2678-2801]
C
[91 nt withheld, positions 2803-2893]
A
[49 nt withheld, positions 2895-2943]
CCTTTGACGTTGGAGTCCACGTTCTTT
[37 nt withheld, positions 2971-3007]
ACCCTATCTCGGTCTATTCTTTTGATTTATAAGGGATTTTGCCGATTTCGGCCTATTGGTTAAAAAATGA
GCTGATTTAACAAAAATTTAACGCGAATTAATTCTGTGGAATGTGTGTCAGTTAGGGTGTGGAAAGTCCC
CAGGCTCCCCAGCAGGCAGAAGTATGCAAAGCATGCATCTCAATTAGTCAGCAACCAGGTGTGGAAAGTC
CCCAGGCTCCCCAGCAGGCAGAAGTATGCAAAGCATGCATCTCAATTAGTCAGCAACCATAGTCCCGCCC
CTAACTCCGCCCATCCCGCCCCTAACTCCGCCCAGTTCCGCCCATTCTCCGCCCCATGGCTGACTAATTT
TTTTTATTTATGCAGAGGCCGAGGCCGCCTCTGCCTCTGAGCTATTCCAGAAGTAGTGAGGAGGCTTTTT
TGGAGGCCTAGGCTTTTGCAAAAAGCTCCCGGGAGCTTGTATATCCATTTTCGGATCTGATCAAGAGACA
GGATGAGGATCGTTTCGCATGATTGAACAAGATGGATTGCACGCAGGTTCTCCGGCCGCTTGGGTGGAGA
GGCTATTCGGCTATGACTGGGCACAACAGACAATCGGCTGCTCTGATGCCGCCGTGTTCCGGCTGTCAGC
GCAGGGGCGCCCGGTTCTTTTTGTCAAGACCGACCTGTCCGGTGCCCTGAATGAACTGCAGGACGAGGCA
GCGCGGCTATCGTGGCTGGCCACGACGGGCGTTCCTTGCGCAGCTGTGCTCGACGTTGTCACTGAAGCGG
GAAGGGACTGGCTGCTATTGGGCGAAGTGCCGGGGCAGGATCTCCTGTCATCTCACCTTGCTCCTGCCGA
GAAAGTATCCATCATGGCTGATGCAATGCGGCGGCTGCATACGCTTGATCCGGCTACCTGCCCATTCGAC
CACCAAGCGAAACATCGCATCGAGCGAGCACGTACTCGGATGGAAGCCGGTCTTGTCGATCAGGATGATC
TGGACGAAGAGCATCAGGGGCTCGCGCCAGCCGAACTGTTCGCCAGGCTCAAGGCGCGCATGCCCGACGG
CGAGGATCTCGTCGTGACCCATGGCGATGCCTGCTTGCCGAATATCATGGTGGAAAATGGCCGCTTTTCT
GGATTCATCGACTGTGGCCGGCTGGGTGTGGCGGACCGCTATCAGGACATAGCGTTGGCTACCCGTGATA
TTGCTGAAGAGCTTGGCGGCGAATGGGCTGACCGCTTCCTCGTGCTTTACGGTATCGCCGCTCCCGATTC
GCAGCGCATCGCCTTCTATCGCCTTCTTGACGAGTTCTTCTGAGCGGGACTCTGGGGTTCGAAATGACCG
ACCAAGCGACGCCCAACCTGCCATCACGAGATTTCGATTCCACCGCCGCCTTCTATGAAAGGTTGGGCTT
CGGAATCGTTTTCCGGGACGCCGGCTGGATGATCCTCCAGCGCGGGGATCTCATGCTGGAGTTCTTCGCC
CACCCCAACTTGTTTATTGCAGCTTATAATGGTTACAAATAAAGCAATAGCATCACAAATTTCACAAATA
AAGCATTTTTTTCACTGCATTCTAGTTGTGGTTTGTCCAAACTCATCAATGTATCTTATCATGTCTGTAT
ACCGTCGACCTCTAGCTAGAGCTTGGCGTAATCATGGTCATAGCTGTTTCCTGTGTGAAATTGTTATCCG
CTCACAATTCCACACAACATACGAGCCGGAAGCATAAAGTGTAAAGCCTGGGGTGCCTAATGAGTGAGCT
AACTCACATTAATTGCGTTGCGCTCACTGCCCGCTTTCCAGTCGGGAAACCTGTCGTGCCAGCTGCATTA
ATGAATCGGCCAACGCGCGGGGAGAGGCGGTTTGCGTATTGGGCGCTCTTCCGCTTCCTCGCTCACTGAC
TCGCTGCGCTCGGTCGTTCGGCTGCGGCGAGCGGTATCAGCTCACTCAAAGGCGGTAATACGGTTATCCA
CAGAATCAGGGGATAACGCAGGAAAGAACATGTGAGCAAAAGGCCAGCAAAAGGCCAGGAACCGTAAAAA
GGCCGCGTTGCTGGCGTTTTTCCATAGGCTCCGCCCCCCTGACGAGCATCACAAAAATCGACGCTCAAGT
CAGAGGTGGCGAAACCCGACAGGACTATAAAGATACCAGGCGTTTCCCCCTGGAAGCTCCCTCGTGCGCT
CTCCTGTTCCGACCCTGCCGCTTACCGGATACCTGTCCGCCTTTCTCCCTTCGGGAAGCGTGGCGCTTTC
TCATAGCTCACGCTGTAGGTATCTCAGTTCGGTGTAGGTCGTTCGCTCCAAGCTGGGCTGTGTGCACGAA
CCCCCCGTTCAGCCCGACCGCTGCGCCTTATCCGGTAACTATCGTCTTGAGTCCAACCCGGTAAGACACG
ACTTATCGCCACTGGCAGCAGCCACTGGTAACAGGATTAGCAGAGCGAGGTATGTAGGCGGTGCTACAGA
GTTCTTGAAGTGGTGGCCTAACTACGGCTACACTAGAAGAACAGTATTTGGTATCTGCGCTCTGCTGAAG
CCAGTTACCTTCGGAAAAAGAGTTGGTAGCTCTTGATCCGGCAAACAAACCACCGCTGGTAGCGGTGGTT
TTTTTGTTTGCAAGCAGCAGATTACGCGCAGAAAAAAAGGATCTCAAGAAGATCCTTTGATCTTTTCTAC
GGGGTCTGACGCTCAGTGGAACGAAAACTCACGTTAAGGGATTTTGGTCATGAGATTATCAAAAAGGATC
TTCACCTAGATCCTTTTAAATTAAAAATGAAGTTTTAAATCAATCTAAAGTATATATGAGTAAACTTGGT
CTGACAGTTACCAATGCTTAATCAGTGAGGCACCTATCTCAGCGATCTGTCTATTTCGTTCATCCATAGT
TGCCTGACTCCCCGTCGTGTAGATAACTACGATACGGGAGGGCTTACCATCTGGCCCCAGTGCTGCAATG
ATACCGCGAGACCCACGCTCACCGGCTCCAGATTTATCAGCAATAAACCAGCCAGCCGGAAGGGCCGAGC
GCAGAAGTGGTCCTGCAACTTTATCCGCCTCCATCCAGTCTATTAATTGTTGCCGGGAAGCTAGAGTAAG
TAGTTCGCCAGTTAATAGTTTGCGCAACGTTGTTGCCATTGCTACAGGCATCGTGGTGTCACGCTCGTCG
TTTGGTATGGCTTCATTCAGCTCCGGTTCCCAACGATCAAGGCGAGTTACATGATCCCCCATGTTGTGCA
AAAAAGCGGTTAGCTCCTTCGGTCCTCCGATCGTTGTCAGAAGTAAGTTGGCCGCAGTGTTATCACTCAT
GGTTATGGCAGCACTGCATAATTCTCTTACTGTCATGCCATCCGTAAGATGCTTTTCTGTGACTGGTGAG
TACTCAACCAAGTCATTCTGAGAATAGTGTATGCGGCGACCGAGTTGCTCTTGCCCGGCGTCAATACGGG
ATAATACCGCGCCACATAGCAGAACTTTAAAAGTGCTCATCATTGGAAAACGTTCTTCGGGGCGAAAACT
CTCAAGGATCTTACCGCTGTTGAGATCCAGTTCGATGTAACCCACTCGTGCACCCAACTGATCTTCAGCA
TCTTTTACTTTCACCAGCGTTTCTGGGTGAGCAAAAACAGGAAGGCAAAATGCCGCAAAAAAGGGAATAA
GGGCGACACGGAAATGTTGAATACTCATACTCTTCCTTTTTCAATATTATTGAAGCATTTATCAGGGTTA
TTGTCTCATGAGCGGATACATATTTGAATGTATTTAGAAAAATAAACAAATAGGGGTTCCGCGCACATTT
CCCCGAAAAGTGCCACCTGACGTCGACGGATCGGGAGATCTCCCGATCCCCTATGGTGCACTCTCAGTAC
AATCTGCTCTGATGCCGCATAGTTAAGCCAGTATCTGCTCCCTGCTTGTGTGTTGGAGGTCGCTGAGTAG
TGCGCGAGCAAAATTTAAGCTACAACAAGGCAAGGCTTGACCGACAATTGCATGAAGAATCTGCTTAGGG
TTAGGCGTTTTGCGCTGCTTCGCGATGTACGGGCCAGATATACG
Features (pLannotate 1.2.2; 22 found; start..end, strand, type, name):
      5..384     +  enhancer       CMV enhancer: human cytomegalovirus immediate early enhancer
    385..588     +  promoter       CMV promoter: human cytomegalovirus (CMV) immediate early promoter
    584..617     +  LTR            5' LTR (truncated) (fragment): truncated 5' long terminal repeat (LTR) from HIV-1
    633..651     +  promoter       T7 promoter: promoter for bacteriophage T7 RNA polymerase
    694..816     +  CDS            actba (fragment): ACTB1_DANRE - Also known as bact, bactin1, bactzf. Experimental evidence at protein level: Swiss-Prot protein existence level 1. Actin is a highly conserved protein that polymerizes to produce filaments that form cross-linked networks in the cytoplasm of cells. Actin exists in both monomeric (G-actin) and polymeric (F-actin) forms, both forms playing key functions, such as cell motility and contraction. In addition to their role in the cytoplasmic cytoskeleton, G- and F-actin also localize in the nucleus, and regulate gene transcription and motility and repair of damaged DNA. From Danio rerio
   1628..1646    -  misc_feature   MCS (fragment): pBluescript multiple cloning site
   1661..2371    +  CDS            TagRFP: monomeric derivative of red fluorescent protein from Entacmaea quadricolor (Merzlyak et al., 2007) mammalian codon-optimized
   2408..2632    +  polyA_signal   bGH poly(A) signal: bovine growth hormone polyadenylation signal
   2636..2657    +  promoter       SV40 promoter (fragment): SV40 enhancer and early promoter
   2678..3106    +  rep_origin     f1 ori (sequence partly withheld): f1 bacteriophage origin of replication; arrow indicates direction of (+) strand synthesis
   3120..3449    +  promoter       SV40 promoter: SV40 enhancer and early promoter
   3516..4307    +  CDS            neo: KKA2_KLEPN - Also known as kan, nptII. Experimental evidence at protein level: Swiss-Prot protein existence level 1. Resistance to kanamycin, neomycin, paromomycin, ribostamycin, butirosin and gentamicin B. From Klebsiella pneumoniae.
   4331..4489    +  CDS            ble (fragment): BLE_KLEPN - Experimental evidence at protein level: Swiss-Prot protein existence level 1. Binding protein with a strong affinity to the bleomycin family of antibiotics. Binds to CL990; an antimitotic-antibiotic compound. From Klebsiella pneumoniae.
   4484..4605    +  polyA_signal   SV40 poly(A) signal: SV40 polyadenylation signal
   4678..4694    -  protein_bind   lac operator: The lac repressor binds to the lac operator to inhibit transcription in E. coli. This inhibition can be relieved by adding lactose or isopropyl-β-D-thiogalactopyranoside (IPTG). lac repressor encoded by lacI
   4702..4732    -  promoter       lac promoter: promoter for the E. coli lac operon
   4747..4768    -  protein_bind   CAP binding site: CAP binding activates transcription in the presence of cAMP. E. coli catabolite activator protein
   4781..4873    -  CDS            lacI (fragment): lac repressor; lacI; The lac repressor binds to the lac operator to inhibit transcription in E. coli. This inhibition can be relieved by adding lactose or isopropyl-β-D-thiogalactopyranoside (IPTG).
   5056..5644    -  rep_origin     ori: high-copy-number ColE1/pMB1/pBR322/pUC origin of replication
   5815..6675    -  CDS            AmpR: β-lactamase; bla; confers resistance to ampicillin, carbenicillin, and related antibiotics
   6676..6780    -  promoter       AmpR promoter: bla
   6839..6891    -  misc_feature   bom (fragment): basis of mobility region from pBR322
