[The description below was written by a language model from this plasmid's Addgene catalogue record and pLannotate feature annotations shown in this document.]
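Description:
miR-vector-RFP pCDNA is an empty mammalian expression backbone built on pcDNA3.1 and designed to co-express a microRNA together with the red fluorescent protein TagRFP from a single transcript. It is propagated in E. coli through a high-copy ColE1/pUC-type origin with ampicillin selection from the β-lactamase gene. It also keeps the usual pcDNA3.1 accessories: an f1 origin for single-stranded DNA production and an SV40 promoter-driven neomycin phosphotransferase cassette with an SV40 polyadenylation signal, which would allow G418 selection of stably transfected mammalian cells. The catalogue lists a backbone size of about 5.3 kb, whereas the sequenced plasmid is about 7.0 kb. The difference presumably reflects the added expression cassette.

The expression unit is driven by the human CMV immediate-early enhancer and promoter, followed by a T7 promoter, and ends in the bovine growth hormone polyadenylation signal. Downstream of the promoter the annotation detects a short fragment of zebrafish β-actin (actba) coding sequence, followed by roughly 800 bp of unannotated sequence, a remnant of a pBluescript-type multiple cloning site, and then the mammalian codon-optimised TagRFP open reading frame. This layout fits a design in which a miRNA hairpin is placed upstream of the reporter, possibly within actin-derived intronic sequence. However, the record does not state the nature of the unannotated region or the exact cloning site. No miRNA insert is present, and the depositor notes that In-Fusion cloning was used. With a miRNA precursor inserted, red fluorescence marks the transfected cells expressing it. The associated work concerned miR-223 function in inflammation.
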