Addgene plasmid #97143: miR-vector-RFP pCDNA
Purpose: (Empty Backbone) for expression of miRNA and TagRFP
Depositing lab: Qing Deng. Depositing organization: Purdue University. Publication: MicroRNA-223 Suppresses the Canonical NF-kappaB Pathway in Basal Keratinocytes to Dampen Neutrophilic Inflammation. Zhou W, Pal AS, Hsu AY, Gurol T, Zhu X, Wirbisky-Hershberger SE, Freeman JL, Kasinski AL, Deng Q. Cell Rep. 2018 Feb 13;22(7):1810-1823. doi: 10.1016/j.celrep.2018.01.058. PubMed 29444433.
Backbone
  Vector backbone: PCDNA 3.1
  Backbone manufacturer: Xiaokun Shu (Addgene plasmid # 73176)
  Backbone size (bp): 5300
  Vector type: Mammalian Expression
  Tag / fusion protein: TagRFP (C terminal on insert)
Growth in bacteria
  Bacterial resistance: Ampicillin, 100 μg/mL
  Growth temperature: 37°C
  Growth strain: DH5alpha
  Copy number: High Copy
Gene/Insert
  Gene/Insert name: None
  Tag / fusion protein: TagRFP (C terminal on insert)
Terms and licenses: Academic/Nonprofit Terms; Industry Terms: Not Available to Industry
Depositor comments: infusion cloning was used
How to cite: miR-vector-RFP pCDNA was a gift from Qing Deng (Addgene plasmid # 97143 ; http://n2t.net/addgene:97143 ; RRID:Addgene_97143)
